Addgene plasmid #158349: pLKO_S.HA.AU1_NGFR
Purpose: Protein Barcode (Pro-Code) for vector/cell tracking. Contains U6 trRNA cassette for sgRNA cloning. Enables phenotypic CRISPR screens at a single cell resolution (using cytometry).
Depositing lab: Brian Brown. Depositing organization: Icahn School of Medicine at Mount Sinai. Publication: Protein Barcodes Enable High-Dimensional Single-Cell CRISPR Screens. Wroblewska A, Dhainaut M, Ben-Zvi B, Rose SA, Park ES, Amir ED, Bektesevic A, Baccarini A, Merad M, Rahman AH, Brown BD. Cell. 2018 Nov 1;175(4):1141-1155.e16. doi: 10.1016/j.cell.2018.09.022. Epub 2018 Oct 18. PubMed 30343902.
Backbone
  Vector backbone: pLKO
  Backbone size w/o insert (bp): 9000
  Vector type: Lentiviral, CRISPR
Growth in bacteria
  Bacterial resistance: Ampicillin, 100 μg/mL
  Growth temperature: 37°C
  Growth strain: NEB Stable
  Copy number: High Copy
Gene/Insert
  Gene/Insert name: Pro-Code Tagged human dNGFR
  Species: H. sapiens (human)
  Insert size (bp): 1000
  Mutation: Truncation of the signaling domain
  Entrez Gene: NGFR (a.k.a. CD271, Gp80-LNGFR, TNFRSF16, p75(NTR), p75NTR)
  Promoter: EF1a
  Tag / fusion protein: S.HA.AU1 (N terminal on insert)
  Cloning method: Restriction Enzyme; 5′ cloning site Unknown (unknown if destroyed)
  Sequencing primers: 5′ cctttttgagtttggatcttggttcat
Terms and licenses: Academic/Nonprofit Terms; Industry Terms: Not Available to Industry
How to cite: pLKO_S.HA.AU1_NGFR was a gift from Brian Brown (Addgene plasmid # 158349 ; http://n2t.net/addgene:158349 ; RRID:Addgene_158349)
