[The description below was written by a language model from this plasmid's Addgene catalogue record and pLannotate feature annotations shown in this document.]
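Description:
pLKO_S.HA.AU1_NGFR is a lentiviral CRISPR vector built on the pLKO backbone that pairs a guide RNA expression cassette with a protein barcode ("Pro-Code") reporter. It is propagated in E. coli through a high-copy ColE1/pUC-type origin with ampicillin selection (AmpR), and the backbone also carries an f1 ori, an SV40 origin and remnants of lac and T7/T3 cloning elements. The viral portion has a third-generation layout. An RSV promoter fused to a truncated HIV-1 5' LTR drives genomic RNA synthesis in packaging cells. This is followed by the Ψ packaging signal with a partial gag sequence, the RRE for Rev-dependent nuclear export, and a cPPT/CTS. A WPRE and a truncated 3' LTR (annotated by the software as a second truncated 5' LTR), followed by an SV40 poly(A) signal, close the transfer cassette.

Two expression units sit between the LTRs. A human U6 Pol III promoter precedes a Streptococcus pyogenes Cas9 gRNA scaffold, leaving a short gap between them for cloning a user-chosen sgRNA spacer; no Cas9 gene is annotated, so the nuclease must be supplied separately. Downstream, the EF-1α promoter drives human NGFR truncated to remove its signaling domain (dNGFR). This gives an inert cell-surface scaffold carrying an N-terminal combination of three linear epitopes, S, HA and AU1, although the tags themselves are not individually annotated in the feature table. Each such epitope combination acts as a unique barcode detectable by antibody staining. Linking one barcode to one sgRNA allows transduced cells to be tracked and pooled CRISPR perturbations to be read out phenotypically at single-cell resolution by cytometry.
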