Features (pLannotate 1.2.2; 29 found; start..end, strand, type, name):
    882..907     +  misc_feature   MCS (fragment): multiple cloning site
    920..1873    +  CDS            NGFR (fragment): TNR16_HUMAN - Also known as TNFRSF16. Experimental evidence at protein level: Swiss-Prot protein existence level 1. Low affinity receptor which can bind to NGF, BDNF, NTF3, and NTF4. Forms a heterodimeric receptor with SORCS2 that binds the precursor forms of NGF, BDNF and NTF3 with high affinity, and has much lower affinity for mature NGF and BDNF (PubMed:24908487). Plays an important role in differentiation and survival of specific neuronal populations during development (By similarity). Can mediate cell survival as well as cell death of neural cells. Plays a role in the inactivation of RHOA
   1904..2492    +  misc_feature   WPRE: woodchuck hepatitis virus posttranscriptional regulatory element
   2497..2634    +  CDS            nef (fragment): NEF_HV1LA - Experimental evidence at protein level: Swiss-Prot protein existence level 1. Extracellular Nef protein targets CD4(+) T-lymphocytes for apoptosis by interacting with CXCR4 surface receptors. From Human immunodeficiency virus type 1 group M subtype B (isolate Lai) (HIV-1).
   2620..2800    +  LTR            5' LTR (truncated): truncated 5' long terminal repeat (LTR) from HIV-1
   2872..2993    +  polyA_signal   SV40 poly(A) signal: SV40 polyadenylation signal
   3033..3168    +  rep_origin     SV40 ori: SV40 origin of replication
   3189..3207    -  promoter       T7 promoter: promoter for bacteriophage T7 RNA polymerase
   3215..3370    +  CDS            lacZα (fragment): LacZα fragment of β-galactosidase; lacZ fragment
   3375..3803    +  rep_origin     f1 ori (sequence partly withheld): f1 bacteriophage origin of replication; arrow indicates direction of (+) strand synthesis
   3856..3960    +  promoter       AmpR promoter: bla
   3961..4821    +  CDS            AmpR: β-lactamase; bla; confers resistance to ampicillin, carbenicillin, and related antibiotics
   4992..5580    +  rep_origin     ori: high-copy-number ColE1/pMB1/pBR322/pUC origin of replication
   5763..5855    +  CDS            lacI (fragment): lac repressor; lacI; The lac repressor binds to the lac operator to inhibit transcription in E. coli. This inhibition can be relieved by adding lactose or isopropyl-β-D-thiogalactopyranoside (IPTG).
   5868..5889    +  protein_bind   CAP binding site: CAP binding activates transcription in the presence of cAMP. E. coli catabolite activator protein
   5904..5934    +  promoter       lac promoter: promoter for the E. coli lac operon
   5942..5958    +  protein_bind   lac operator: The lac repressor binds to the lac operator to inhibit transcription in E. coli. This inhibition can be relieved by adding lactose or isopropyl-β-D-thiogalactopyranoside (IPTG). lac repressor encoded by lacI
   6003..6021    +  promoter       T3 promoter: promoter for bacteriophage T3 RNA polymerase
   6049..6275    +  promoter       RSV promoter: Rous sarcoma virus enhancer/promoter
   6276..6456    +  LTR            5' LTR (truncated): truncated 5' long terminal repeat (LTR) from HIV-1
   6503..6628    +  misc_feature   HIV-1 Ψ: packaging signal of human immunodeficiency virus type 1
   6612..6975    +  CDS            HIV-1 gag (fragment): gag protein from human immunodeficiency virus 1; gag
   7121..7354    +  misc_feature   RRE: The Rev response element (RRE) of HIV-1 allows for Rev-dependent mRNA export from the nucleus to the cytoplasm.
   7731..7831    +  CDS            Rev (fragment): human immunodeficiency virus 1 (HIV-1) Rev protein; rev; enhances nuclear export of unspliced and incompletely spliced viral mRNAs
   7881..8121    +  promoter       U6 promoter: RNA polymerase III promoter for human U6 snRNA
   8148..8223    +  misc_RNA       gRNA scaffold: guide RNA scaffold for the Streptococcus pyogenes CRISPR/Cas9 system
   8271..8388    +  misc_feature   cPPT/CTS: central polypurine tract and central termination sequence of HIV-1
   8455..8521    +  CDS            small t antigen (fragment): SV40 (simian virus 40) small t antigen
   8528..865     +  promoter       EF-1α promoter (across the origin): strong constitutive promoter for human elongation factor EF-1α
>Addgene plasmid #158349 | pLKO_S.HA.AU1_NGFR | addgene full sequence | sequence record 330895 | Addgene NGS Result
GCAGTACGTGATTCTTGATCCCGAGCTTCGGGTTGGAAGTGGGTGGGAGAGTTCGAGGCCTTGCGCTTAA
GGAGCCCCTTCGCCTCGTGCTTGAGTTGAGGCCTGGCCTGGGCGCTGGGGCCGCCGCGTGCGAATCTGGT
GGCACCTTCGCGCCTGTCTCGCTGCTTTCGATAAGTCTCTAGCCATTTAAAATTTTTGATGACCTGCTGC
GACGCTTTTTTTCTGGCAAGATAGTCTTGTAAATGCGGGCCAAGATCTGCACACTGGTATTTCGGTTTTT
GGGGCCGCGGGCGGCGACGGGGCCCGTGCGTCCCAGCGCACATGTTCGGCGAGGCGGGGCCTGCGAGCGC
GGCCACCGAGAATCGGACGGGGGTAGTCTCAAGCTGGCCGGCCTGCTCTGGTGCCTGGCCTCGCGCCGCC
GTGTATCGCCCCGCCCTGGGCGGCAAGGCTGGCCCGGTCGGCACCAGTTGCGTGAGCGGAAAGATGGCCG
CTTCCCGGCCCTGCTGCAGGGAGCTCAAAATGGAGGACGCGGCGCTCGGGAGAGCGGGCGGGTGAGTCAC
CCACACAAAGGAAAAGGGCCTTTCCGTCCTCAGCCGTCGCTTCATGTGACTCCACGGAGTACCGGGCGCC
GTCCAGGCACCTCGATTAGTTCTCGAGCTTTTGGAGTACGTCGTCTTTAGGTTGGGGGGAGGGGTTTTAT
GCGATGGAGTTTCCCCACACTGAGTGGGTGGAGACTGAAGTTAGGCCAGCTTGGCACTTGATGTAATTCT
CCTTGGAATTTGCCCTTTTTGAGTTTGGATCTTGGTTCATTCTCAAGCCTCAGACAGTGGTTCAAAGTTT
TTTTCTTCCATTTCAGGTGTCGTGAGGAATTCTGCAGTCGATCGACGGTACCGCGGGCCCGGGATCCACG
GTCGCCACCATGGGGGCAGGTGCCACCGGCCGCGCCATGGACGGGCCGCGCCTGCTGCTGTTGCTGCTTC
TGGGGGTGTCCCTTGGAGGTGCCAAGGAGGCATGCAAGGAGACCGCCGCCGCCAAGTTCGAGAGGCAGCA
CATGGACAGCGGAGGAGGCGGGGGAGGGTACCCATACGATGTGCCAGATTACGCTGGAGGAGGCGGGGGA
GGGGACACCTATCGGTACATTCCCACAGGCCTGTACACACACAGCGGTGAGTGCTGCAAAGCCTGCAACC
TGGGCGAGGGTGTGGCCCAGCCTTGTGGAGCCAACCAGACCGTGTGTGAGCCCTGCCTGGACAGCGTGAC
GTTCTCCGACGTGGTGAGCGCGACCGAGCCGTGCAAGCCGTGCACCGAGTGCGTGGGGCTCCAGAGCATG
TCGGCGCCGTGCGTGGAGGCCGACGACGCCGTGTGCCGCTGCGCCTACGGCTACTACCAGGATGAGACGA
CTGGGCGCTGCGAGGCGTGCCGCGTGTGCGAGGCGGGCTCGGGCCTCGTGTTCTCCTGCCAGGACAAGCA
GAACACCGTGTGCGAGGAGTGCCCCGACGGCACGTATTCCGACGAGGCCAACCACGTGGACCCGTGCCTG
CCCTGCACCGTGTGCGAGGACACCGAGCGCCAGCTCCGCGAGTGCACACGCTGGGCCGACGCCGAGTGCG
AGGAGATCCCTGGCCGTTGGATTACACGGTCCACACCCCCAGAGGGCTCGGACAGCACAGCCCCCAGCAC
CCAGGAGCCTGAGGCACCTCCAGAACAAGACCTCATAGCCAGCACGGTGGCAGGTGTGGTGACCACAGTG
ATGGGCAGCTCCCAGCCCGTGGTGACCCGAGGCACCACCGACAACCTCATCCCTGTCTATTGCTCCATCC
TGGCTGCTGTGGTTGTGGGCCTTGTGGCCTACATAGCCTTCAAGAGGTGGAACAGGGGTATCCTCTAGAG
CGGCCGCGTCGACAATCAACCTCTGGATTACAAAATTTGTGAAAGATTGACTGGTATTCTTAACTATGTT
GCTCCTTTTACGCTATGTGGATACGCTGCTTTAATGCCTTTGTATCATGCTATTGCTTCCCGTATGGCTT
TCATTTTCTCCTCCTTGTATAAATCCTGGTTGCTGTCTCTTTATGAGGAGTTGTGGCCCGTTGTCAGGCA
ACGTGGCGTGGTGTGCACTGTGTTTGCTGACGCAACCCCCACTGGTTGGGGCATTGCCACCACCTGTCAG
CTCCTTTCCGGGACTTTCGCTTTCCCCCTCCCTATTGCCACGGCGGAACTCATCGCCGCCTGCCTTGCCC
GCTGCTGGACAGGGGCTCGGCTGTTGGGCACTGACAATTCCGTGGTGTTGTCGGGGAAGCTGACGTCCTT
TCCATGGCTGCTCGCCTGTGTTGCCACCTGGATTCTGCGCGGGACGTCCTTCTGCTACGTCCCTTCGGCC
CTCAATCCAGCGGACCTTCCTTCCCGCGGCCTGCTGCCGGCTCTGCGGCCTCTTCCGCATCTTCGCCTTC
GCCCTCAGACGAGTCGGATCTCCCTTTGGGCCGCCTCCCCGCCTGGGTACCTTTAAGACCAATGACTTAC
AAGGCAGCTGTAGATCTTAGCCACTTTTTAAAAGAAAAGGGGGGACTGGAAGGGCTAATTCACTCCCAAC
GAAGATAAGATCTGCTTTTTGCTTGTACTGGGTCTCTCTGGTTAGACCAGATCTGAGCCTGGGAGCTCTC
TGGCTAACTAGGGAACCCACTGCTTAAGCCTCAATAAAGCTTGCCTTGAGTGCTTCAAGTAGTGTGTGCC
CGTCTGTTGTGTGACTCTGGTAACTAGAGATCCCTCAGACCCTTTTAGTCAGTGTGGAAAATCTCTAGCA
GTAGTAGTTCATGTCATCTTATTATTCAGTATTTATAACTTGCAAAGAAATGAATATCAGAGAGTGAGAG
GAACTTGTTTATTGCAGCTTATAATGGTTACAAATAAAGCAATAGCATCACAAATTTCACAAATAAAGCA
TTTTTTTCACTGCATTCTAGTTGTGGTTTGTCCAAACTCATCAATGTATCTTATCATGTCTGGCTCTAGC
TATCCCGCCCCTAACTCCGCCCATCCCGCCCCTAACTCCGCCCAGTTCCGCCCATTCTCCGCCCCATGGC
TGACTAATTTTTTTTATTTATGCAGAGGCCGAGGCCGCCTCGGCCTCTGAGCTATTCCAGAAGTAGTGAG
GAGGCTTTTTTGGAGGCCTAGGGACGTACCCAATTCGCCCTATAGTGAGTCGTATTACGCGCGCTCACTG
GCCGTCGTTTTACAACGTCGTGACTGGGAAAACCCTGGCGTTACCCAACTTAATCGCCTTGCAGCACATC
CCCCTTTCGCCAGCTGGCGTAATAGCGAAGAGGCCCGCACCGATCGCCCTTCCCAACAGTTGCGCAGCCT
GAATGGCGAATGGG
[124 nt withheld, positions 3375-3498]
C
[91 nt withheld, positions 3500-3590]
A
[49 nt withheld, positions 3592-3640]
CCTTTGACGTTGGAGTCCACGTTCTTT
[37 nt withheld, positions 3668-3704]
ACCCTATCTCGGTCTATTCTTTTGATTTATAAGGGATTTTGCCGATTTCGGCCTATTGGTTAAAAAATGA
GCTGATTTAACAAAAATTTAACGCGAATTTTAACAAAATATTAACGCTTACAATTTAGGTGGCACTTTTC
GGGGAAATGTGCGCGGAACCCCTATTTGTTTATTTTTCTAAATACATTCAAATATGTATCCGCTCATGAG
ACAATAACCCTGATAAATGCTTCAATAATATTGAAAAAGGAAGAGTATGAGTATTCAACATTTCCGTGTC
GCCCTTATTCCCTTTTTTGCGGCATTTTGCCTTCCTGTTTTTGCTCACCCAGAAACGCTGGTGAAAGTAA
AAGATGCTGAAGATCAGTTGGGTGCACGAGTGGGTTACATCGAACTGGATCTCAACAGCGGTAAGATCCT
TGAGAGTTTTCGCCCCGAAGAACGTTTTCCAATGATGAGCACTTTTAAAGTTCTGCTATGTGGCGCGGTA
TTATCCCGTATTGACGCCGGGCAAGAGCAACTCGGTCGCCGCATACACTATTCTCAGAATGACTTGGTTG
AGTACTCACCAGTCACAGAAAAGCATCTTACGGATGGCATGACAGTAAGAGAATTATGCAGTGCTGCCAT
AACCATGAGTGATAACACTGCGGCCAACTTACTTCTGACAACGATCGGAGGACCGAAGGAGCTAACCGCT
TTTTTGCACAACATGGGGGATCATGTAACTCGCCTTGATCGTTGGGAACCGGAGCTGAATGAAGCCATAC
CAAACGACGAGCGTGACACCACGATGCCTGTAGCAATGGCAACAACGTTGCGCAAACTATTAACTGGCGA
ACTACTTACTCTAGCTTCCCGGCAACAATTAATAGACTGGATGGAGGCGGATAAAGTTGCAGGACCACTT
CTGCGCTCGGCCCTTCCGGCTGGCTGGTTTATTGCTGATAAATCTGGAGCCGGTGAGCGTGGGTCTCGCG
GTATCATTGCAGCACTGGGGCCAGATGGTAAGCCCTCCCGTATCGTAGTTATCTACACGACGGGGAGTCA
GGCAACTATGGATGAACGAAATAGACAGATCGCTGAGATAGGTGCCTCACTGATTAAGCATTGGTAACTG
TCAGACCAAGTTTACTCATATATACTTTAGATTGATTTAAAACTTCATTTTTAATTTAAAAGGATCTAGG
TGAAGATCCTTTTTGATAATCTCATGACCAAAATCCCTTAACGTGAGTTTTCGTTCCACTGAGCGTCAGA
CCCCGTAGAAAAGATCAAAGGATCTTCTTGAGATCCTTTTTTTCTGCGCGTAATCTGCTGCTTGCAAACA
AAAAAACCACCGCTACCAGCGGTGGTTTGTTTGCCGGATCAAGAGCTACCAACTCTTTTTCCGAAGGTAA
CTGGCTTCAGCAGAGCGCAGATACCAAATACTGTTCTTCTAGTGTAGCCGTAGTTAGGCCACCACTTCAA
GAACTCTGTAGCACCGCCTACATACCTCGCTCTGCTAATCCTGTTACCAGTGGCTGCTGCCAGTGGCGAT
AAGTCGTGTCTTACCGGGTTGGACTCAAGACGATAGTTACCGGATAAGGCGCAGCGGTCGGGCTGAACGG
GGGGTTCGTGCACACAGCCCAGCTTGGAGCGAACGACCTACACCGAACTGAGATACCTACAGCGTGAGCT
ATGAGAAAGCGCCACGCTTCCCGAAGGGAGAAAGGCGGACAGGTATCCGGTAAGCGGCAGGGTCGGAACA
GGAGAGCGCACGAGGGAGCTTCCAGGGGGAAACGCCTGGTATCTTTATAGTCCTGTCGGGTTTCGCCACC
TCTGACTTGAGCGTCGATTTTTGTGATGCTCGTCAGGGGGGCGGAGCCTATGGAAAAACGCCAGCAACGC
GGCCTTTTTACGGTTCCTGGCCTTTTGCTGGCCTTTTGCTCACATGTTCTTTCCTGCGTTATCCCCTGAT
TCTGTGGATAACCGTATTACCGCCTTTGAGTGAGCTGATACCGCTCGCCGCAGCCGAACGACCGAGCGCA
GCGAGTCAGTGAGCGAGGAAGCGGAAGAGCGCCCAATACGCAAACCGCCTCTCCCCGCGCGTTGGCCGAT
TCATTAATGCAGCTGGCACGACAGGTTTCCCGACTGGAAAGCGGGCAGTGAGCGCAACGCAATTAATGTG
AGTTAGCTCACTCATTAGGCACCCCAGGCTTTACACTTTATGCTTCCGGCTCGTATGTTGTGTGGAATTG
TGAGCGGATAACAATTTCACACAGGAAACAGCTATGACCATGATTACGCCAAGCGCGCAATTAACCCTCA
CTAAAGGGAACAAAAGCTGGAGCTGCAAGCTTAATGTAGTCTTATGCAATACTCTTGTAGTCTTGCAACA
TGGTAACGATGAGTTAGCAACATGCCTTACAAGGAGAGAAAAAGCACCGTGCATGGCGATTGGTGGAAGT
AAGGTGGTACGATCGTGCCTTATTAGGAAGGCAACAGACGGGTCTGACATGGATTGGACGAACCACTGAA
TTGCCGCATTGCAGAGATATTGTATTTAAGTGCCTAGCTCGATACATAAACGGGTCTCTCTGGTTAGACC
AGATCTGAGCCTGGGAGCTCTCTGGCTAACTAGGGAACCCACTGCTTAAGCCTCAATAAAGCTTGCCTTG
AGTGCTTCAAGTAGTGTGTGCCCGTCTGTTGTGTGACTCTGGTAACTAGAGATCCCTCAGACCCTTTTAG
TCAGTGTGGAAAATCTCTAGCAGTGGCGCCCGAACAGGGACTTGAAAGCGAAAGGGAAACCAGAGGAGCT
CTCTCGACGCAGGACTCGGCTTGCTGAAGCGCGCACGGCAAGAGGCGAGGGGCGGCGACTGGTGAGTACG
CCAAAAATTTTGACTAGCGGAGGCTAGAAGGAGAGAGATGGGTGCGAGAGCGTCAGTATTAAGCGGGGGA
GAATTAGATCGCGATGGGAAAAAATTCGGTTAAGGCCAGGGGGAAAGAAAAAATATAAATTAAAACATAT
AGTATGGGCAAGCAGGGAGCTAGAACGATTCGCAGTTAATCCTGGCCTGTTAGAAACATCAGAAGGCTGT
AGACAAATACTGGGACAGCTACAACCATCCCTTCAGACAGGATCAGAAGAACTTAGATCATTATATAATA
CAGTAGCAACCCTCTATTGTGTGCATCAAAGGATAGAGATAAAAGACACCAAGGAAGCTTTAGACAAGAT
AGAGGAAGAGCAAAACAAAAGTAAGACCACCGCACAGCAAGCGGCCGCTGATCTTCAGACCTGGAGGAGG
AGATATGAGGGACAATTGGAGAAGTGAATTATATAAATATAAAGTAGTAAAAATTGAACCATTAGGAGTA
GCACCCACCAAGGCAAAGAGAAGAGTGGTGCAGAGAGAAAAAAGAGCAGTGGGAATAGGAGCTTTGTTCC
TTGGGTTCTTGGGAGCAGCAGGAAGCACTATGGGCGCAGCGTCAATGACGCTGACGGTACAGGCCAGACA
ATTATTGTCTGGTATAGTGCAGCAGCAGAACAATTTGCTGAGGGCTATTGAGGCGCAACAGCATCTGTTG
CAACTCACAGTCTGGGGCATCAAGCAGCTCCAGGCAAGAATCCTGGCTGTGGAAAGATACCTAAAGGATC
AACAGCTCCTGGGGATTTGGGGTTGCTCTGGAAAACTCATTTGCACCACTGCTGTGCCTTGGAATGCTAG
TTGGAGTAATAAATCTCTGGAACAGATTTGGAATCACACGACCTGGATGGAGTGGGACAGAGAAATTAAC
AATTACACAAGCTTAATACACTCCTTAATTGAAGAATCGCAAAACCAGCAAGAAAAGAATGAACAAGAAT
TATTGGAATTAGATAAATGGGCAAGTTTGTGGAATTGGTTTAACATAACAAATTGGCTGTGGTATATAAA
ATTATTCATAATGATAGTAGGAGGCTTGGTAGGTTTAAGAATAGTTTTTGCTGTACTTTCTATAGTGAAT
AGAGTTAGGCAGGGATATTCACCATTATCGTTTCAGACCCACCTCCCAACCCCGAGGGGACCCGACAGGC
CCGAAGGAATAGAAGAAGAAGGTGGAGAGAGAGACAGAGACAGATCCATTCGATTAGTGAACGGATCTCG
ACGGTATCGATCACGAGACTAGTATCGAGCGGCCGCCCCCTTCACCGAGGGCCTATTTCCCATGATTCCT
TCATATTTGCATATACGATACAAGGCTGTTAGAGAGATAATTGGAATTAATTTGACTGTAAACACAAAGA
TATTAGTACAAAATACGTGACGTAGAAAGTAATAATTTCTTGGGTAGTTTGCAGTTTTAAAATTATGTTT
TAAAATGGACTATCATATGCTTACCGTAACTTGAAAGTATTTCGATTTCTTGGCTTTATATATCTTGTGG
AAAGGACGAAACACCGGGTCTTCGAGAAGACCTGTTTTAGAGCTAGAAATAGCAAGTTAAAATAAGGCTA
GTCCGTTATCAACTTGAAAAAGTGGCACCGAGTCGGTGCTTTTTTTAATTCTCGACCTCGAGACAAATGG
CAGTATTCATCCACAATTTTAAAAGAAAAGGGGGGATTGGGGGGTACAGTGCAGGGGAAAGAATAGTAGA
CATAATAGCAACAGACATACAAACTAAAGAATTACAAAAACAAATTACAAAAATTCAAAATTTTCGGGTT
TATTACAGGGACAGCAGAGATCCACTTTGGCCGCGGCTCGAGGCGATAAGCTTTGCAAAGATGGATAAAG
TTTTAAACAGAGAGGAATCTTTGCAGCTAATGGACCTTCTAGGTCTTGAAAGGAGTGGGAATTGGCTCCG
GTGCCCGTCAGTGGGCAGAGCGCACATCGCCCACAGTCCCCGAGAAGTTGGGGGGAGGGGTCGGCAATTG
AACCGGTGCCTAGAGAAGGTGGCGCGGGGTAAACTGGGAAAGTGATGTCGTGTACTGGCTCCGCCTTTTT
CCCGAGGGTGGGGGAGAACCGTATATAAGTGCAGTAGTCGCCGTGAACGTTCTTTTTCGCAACGGGTTTG
CCGCCAGAACACAGGTAAGTGCCGTGTGTGGTTCCCGCGGGCCTGGCCTCTTTACGGGTTATGGCCCTTG
CGTGCCTTGAATTACTTCCACCTGGCT
