>Addgene plasmid #158349 | pLKO_S.HA.AU1_NGFR | depositor partial sequence | sequence record 305567 | Tagged NGFR
ATGGGGGCAGGTGCCACCGGCCGCGCCATGGACGGGCCGCGCCTGCTGCTGTTGCTGCTTCTGGGGGTGT
CCCTTGGAGGTGCCAAGGAGGCATGCAAGGAGACCGCCGCCGCCAAGTTCGAGAGGCAGCACATGGACAG
CGGAGGAGGCGGGGGAGGGTACCCATACGATGTGCCAGATTACGCTGGAGGAGGCGGGGGAGGGGACACC
TATCGGTACATTCCCACAGGCCTGTACACACACAGCGGTGAGTGCTGCAAAGCCTGCAACCTGGGCGAGG
GTGTGGCCCAGCCTTGTGGAGCCAACCAGACCGTGTGTGAGCCCTGCCTGGACAGCGTGACGTTCTCCGA
CGTGGTGAGCGCGACCGAGCCGTGCAAGCCGTGCACCGAGTGCGTGGGGCTCCAGAGCATGTCGGCGCCG
TGCGTGGAGGCCGACGACGCCGTGTGCCGCTGCGCCTACGGCTACTACCAGGATGAGACGACTGGGCGCT
GCGAGGCGTGCCGCGTGTGCGAGGCGGGCTCGGGCCTCGTGTTCTCCTGCCAGGACAAGCAGAACACCGT
GTGCGAGGAGTGCCCCGACGGCACGTATTCCGACGAGGCCAACCACGTGGACCCGTGCCTGCCCTGCACC
GTGTGCGAGGACACCGAGCGCCAGCTCCGCGAGTGCACACGCTGGGCCGACGCCGAGTGCGAGGAGATCC
CTGGCCGTTGGATTACACGGTCCACACCCCCAGAGGGCTCGGACAGCACAGCCCCCAGCACCCAGGAGCC
TGAGGCACCTCCAGAACAAGACCTCATAGCCAGCACGGTGGCAGGTGTGGTGACCACAGTGATGGGCAGC
TCCCAGCCCGTGGTGACCCGAGGCACCACCGACAACCTCATCCCTGTCTATTGCTCCATCCTGGCTGCTG
TGGTTGTGGGCCTTGTGGCCTACATAGCCTTCAAGAGGTGGAACAGGGGTATCCTCTAG
